Addgene plasmid #219979: pOCC102-MBP-Pab1
Purpose: Pab1p protein purification
Depositing lab: Simon Alberti. Depositing organization: Biotechnology Center (BIOTEC) of the Technische Universitaet Dresden.
Backbone
  Vector backbone: pOCC102
  Vector type: Insect Expression
Growth in bacteria
  Bacterial resistance: Ampicillin, 100 μg/mL
  Growth temperature: 37°C
  Growth strain: DH5alpha
  Copy number: High Copy
Gene/Insert
  Gene/Insert name: Pab1p
  Species: S. cerevisiae (budding yeast)
  Entrez Gene: PAB1 (a.k.a. YER165W)
  Tag / fusion protein: 6xHis-MBP (N terminal on insert)
  Cloning method: Restriction Enzyme; 5′ cloning site Unknown (unknown if destroyed)
Terms and licenses: Academic/Nonprofit Terms; Industry Terms: Not Available to Industry
Depositor comments: MBP can be cleaved with 3C-protease
How to cite: pOCC102-MBP-Pab1 was a gift from Simon Alberti (Addgene plasmid # 219979 ; http://n2t.net/addgene:219979 ; RRID:Addgene_219979)
