[The description below was written by a language model from this plasmid's Addgene catalogue record and pLannotate feature annotations shown in this document.]
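Description:
pOCC102-MBP-Pab1 is a 7.9 kb baculovirus transfer plasmid built on the pOCC102 backbone for producing the budding yeast poly(A)-binding protein Pab1p (PAB1/YER165W) in insect cells. In bacteria it is maintained as a high-copy plasmid through a ColE1/pUC-type origin and selected with ampicillin via the β-lactamase gene and its native promoter. Short annotated fragments of lacI, an RSF origin, an M13 origin and lacZα, together with a T7 promoter, appear to be remnants of earlier cloning vectors rather than functional parts of the design.

The expression cassette is driven by the very late polyhedrin promoter of Autographa californica nucleopolyhedrovirus. It encodes an N-terminal His tag followed by a cytosolic (signal-sequence-free) E. coli maltose-binding protein, and then the full PAB1 coding sequence. The depositor notes that the MBP moiety can be removed with 3C protease, implying a cleavage site in the linker between MBP and Pab1p, although this site is not annotated in the feature table. Downstream lie an SV40 polyadenylation signal (with an adjacent large T antigen fragment) and the polyhedrin 3′ UTR. The cassette is bracketed by baculoviral sequences, LEF-2 and ORF603 on one side and the polyhedrin 3′ region on the other. These typically serve as homology arms for recombination into the polyhedrin locus of a baculovirus genome to generate recombinant virus.

The stated purpose is Pab1p purification. The His and MBP tags allow affinity capture, and MBP commonly aids solubility, with protease cleavage then releasing Pab1p from its tags. The restriction sites used for cloning are not recorded.
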