Features (pLannotate 1.2.2; 17 found; start..end, strand, type, name):
     79..170     +  promoter       polyhedrin promoter: polh from Autographa californica; promoter for the baculovirus polyhedrin gene
    230..247     +  CDS            7xHis (fragment): 6xHis affinity tag
    260..1360    +  CDS            MBP: maltose binding protein from E. coli; malE (mutated); This version of the gene does not encode a signal sequence, so MBP will remain in the cytosol.
   1448..3178    +  CDS            PAB1: PABP_YEAST - Experimental evidence at protein level: Swiss-Prot protein existence level 1. Binds the poly(A) tail of mRNA. Appears to be an important mediator of the multiple roles of the poly(A) tail in mRNA biogenesis, stability and translation. In the nucleus, interacts with the nuclear cleavage factor IA (CFIA), which is required for both mRNA cleavage and polyadenylation. Is also required for efficient mRNA export to the cytoplasm. Acts in concert with a poly(A)-specific nuclease (PAN) to affect poly(A) tail shortening, which may occur concomitantly with either nucleocytoplasmic mRNA tran
   3217..3300    +  CDS            large T antigen (fragment): large T antigen from SV40 (simian virus 40)
   3323..3457    +  polyA_signal   SV40 poly(A) signal: SV40 polyadenylation signal
   3530..3902    +  3'UTR          polyhedrin 3' UTR: 3' UTR from the Autographa californica nucleopolyhedrovirus polyhedrin gene (Suzuki et al., 2006)
   4162..4209    -  CDS            lacI (fragment): lac repressor; lacI; The lac repressor binds to the lac operator to inhibit transcription in E. coli. This inhibition can be relieved by adding lactose or isopropyl-β-D-thiogalactopyranoside (IPTG).
   4246..4286    -  rep_origin     RSF ori (fragment): Plasmids containing the RSF 1030 origin of replication can be propagated in E. coli cells that contain additional plasmids with compatible origins.
   4364..4952    -  rep_origin     ori: high-copy-number ColE1/pMB1/pBR322/pUC origin of replication
   5123..5983    -  CDS            AmpR: β-lactamase; bla; confers resistance to ampicillin, carbenicillin, and related antibiotics
   5984..6088    -  promoter       AmpR promoter: bla
   6114..6245    -  rep_origin     M13 ori (fragment): M13 bacteriophage origin of replication; arrow indicates direction of (+) strand synthesis
   6266..6422    -  CDS            lacZα (fragment): LacZα fragment of β-galactosidase; lacZ fragment
   6431..6449    +  promoter       T7 promoter: promoter for bacteriophage T7 RNA polymerase
   6552..7181    +  CDS            LEF-2: LEF2_NPVAC - Experimental evidence at protein level: Swiss-Prot protein existence level 1. Plays an essential role in viral DNA replication. Does not seem to participate in the initiation step but is rather important for the amplification of DNA. Also required for expression from the vp39 and polh promoters. From Autographa californica nuclear polyhedrosis virus (AcMNPV).
   7222..7827    +  CDS            ORF603: baculovirus ORF603 protein
>Addgene plasmid #219979 | pOCC102-MBP-Pab1 | addgene full sequence | sequence record 436849 | Addgene NGS Result
AGCTGCCACCATTTTGTTCGCCCAGGACTCTAGCTATAGTTCTAGTGGTTGGCTACGTATACTCCGGAAT
ATTAATAGATCATGGAGATAATTAAAATGATAACCATCTCGCAAATAAATAAGTATTTTACTGTTTTCGT
AACAGTTTTGTAATAAAAAAACCTATAAATATTCCGGATTATTCATACCGTCCCACCATCGGGCGCGGAT
CGCCACCATGGGCAGCAGCCATCACCATCACCATCACAGCAGCGGCAGAATGAAAATCGAAGAAGGTAAA
CTGGTAATCTGGATTAACGGCGATAAAGGCTATAACGGTCTCGCTGAAGTCGGTAAGAAATTCGAGAAAG
ATACCGGAATTAAAGTCACCGTTGAGCATCCGGATAAACTGGAAGAGAAATTCCCACAGGTTGCGGCAAC
TGGCGATGGCCCTGACATTATCTTCTGGGCACACGACCGCTTTGGTGGCTACGCTCAATCTGGCCTGTTG
GCTGAAATCACCCCGGACAAAGCGTTCCAGGACAAGCTGTATCCGTTTACCTGGGATGCCGTACGTTACA
ACGGCAAGCTGATTGCTTACCCGATCGCTGTTGAAGCGTTATCGCTGATTTATAACAAAGATCTGCTGCC
GAACCCGCCAAAAACCTGGGAAGAGATCCCGGCGCTGGATAAAGAACTGAAAGCGAAAGGTAAGAGCGCG
CTGATGTTCAACCTGCAAGAACCGTACTTCACCTGGCCGCTGATTGCTGCTGACGGGGGTTATGCGTTCA
AGTATGAAAACGGCAAGTACGACATTAAAGACGTGGGCGTGGATAACGCTGGCGCGAAAGCGGGTCTGAC
CTTCCTGGTTGACCTGATTAAAAACAAACACATGAATGCAGACACCGATTACTCCATCGCAGAAGCTGCC
TTTAATAAAGGCGAAACAGCGATGACCATCAACGGCCCGTGGGCATGGTCCAACATCGACACCAGCAAAG
TGAATTATGGTGTAACGGTACTGCCGACCTTCAAGGGTCAACCATCCAAACCGTTCGTTGGCGTGCTGAG
CGCAGGTATTAACGCCGCCAGTCCGAACAAAGAGCTGGCAAAAGAGTTCCTCGAAAACTATCTGCTGACT
GATGAAGGTCTGGAAGCGGTTAATAAAGACAAACCGCTGGGTGCCGTAGCGCTGAAGTCTTACGAGGAAG
AGTTGGTGAAAGATCCGCGTATTGCCGCCACTATGGAAAACGCCCAGAAAGGTGAAATCATGCCGAACAT
CCCGCAGATGTCCGCTTTCTGGTATGCCGTGCGTACTGCGGTGATCAACGCCGCCAGCGGTCGTCAGACT
GTCGATGAAGCCCTGAAAGACGCGCAGACTAATTCGAGCTCGAACAACAACAACAATAACAATAACAACA
ACAGCAGCGGCAGACTGGAAGTTCTGTTCCAGGGGCCGGCGGCCGCAATGGCTGATATTACCGACAAAAC
GGCGGAGCAGCTGGAGAACTTGAATATCCAAGATGACCAAAAACAGGCAGCAACTGGCAGCGAGAGTCAG
AGTGTGGAAAATTCGTCCGCAAGTCTGTATGTAGGCGACCTTGAACCCAGCGTGTCTGAAGCACATTTGT
ACGACATATTCTCGCCGATAGGATCGGTCAGCTCAATCAGAGTATGTAGAGACGCTATTACAAAGACTTC
CTTGGGATACGCCTACGTTAACTTCAACGATCACGAGGCGGGTAGGAAAGCCATAGAACAGCTTAACTAC
ACACCCATTAAAGGTAGACTGTGTCGCATAATGTGGTCCCAACGCGATCCCTCCCTTCGCAAAAAGGGAA
GTGGCAATATCTTCATAAAGAACCTCCACCCAGACATAGATAATAAAGCTCTGTATGACACCTTCTCAGT
ATTCGGTGACATTCTGTCGTCCAAAATTGCAACGGACGAAAACGGTAAGTCGAAAGGCTTCGGCTTTGTC
CACTTCGAGGAGGAGGGTGCTGCAAAAGAGGCAATCGATGCCCTTAACGGTATGCTTCTTAACGGACAAG
AGATTTACGTCGCTCCCCATCTGTCTAGAAAAGAGCGTGATTCGCAACTGGAGGAAACTAAGGCTCACTA
CACAAACCTCTACGTGAAAAATATAAACTCTGAGACAACGGATGAGCAGTTTCAAGAGCTTTTCGCTAAA
TTCGGCCCTATCGTCTCAGCATCGCTGGAGAAGGATGCGGATGGCAAGTTGAAAGGCTTCGGCTTTGTCA
ACTACGAGAAACACGAGGATGCTGTTAAAGCAGTGGAAGCCTTGAACGACTCAGAACTGAACGGAGAAAA
GCTGTACGTAGGACGTGCGCAGAAGAAAAACGAGAGGATGCATGTGTTGAAGAAGCAGTACGAGGCGTAT
AGGCTGGAGAAGATGGCTAAGTACCAGGGTGTGAATCTTTTCGTAAAAAATTTGGACGACAGTGTGGATG
ACGAAAAACTTGAAGAAGAGTTTGCACCCTATGGAACGATAACATCAGCTAAAGTTATGAGAACGGAGAA
CGGTAAAAGCAAAGGCTTTGGATTTGTATGCTTCTCAACGCCTGAAGAAGCGACAAAGGCTATCACTGAA
AAGAACCAACAGATTGTGGCTGGAAAGCCCCTGTATGTGGCAATTGCTCAAAGAAAAGATGTCAGACGTT
CACAACTGGCTCAGCAAATTCAGGCCAGGAATCAGATGAGATACCAGCAAGCAACTGCTGCTGCCGCTGC
CGCTGCTGCAGGCATGCCTGGTCAATTCATGCCTCCCATGTTTTACGGTGTTATGCCGCCACGCGGTGTC
CCCTTCAACGGTCCTAATCCACAACAAATGAATCCGATGGGCGGAATGCCCAAGAACGGAATGCCACCGC
AATTTAGAAACGGCCCGGTATATGGTGTACCACCCCAGGGTGGATTCCCAAGGAACGCCAATGATAACAA
CCAATTTTATCAACAGAAGCAACGTCAAGCCTTGGGCGAACAGCTCTACAAAAAAGTTTCGGCTAAAACT
AGTAACGAGGAGGCGGCTGGTAAGATCACAGGCATGATACTTGACCTGCCGCCCCAAGAAGTATTCCCCT
TGCTGGAGTCGGATGAGCTGTTCGAACAACATTACAAGGAGGCATCAGCTGCATACGAATCATTCAAAAA
AGAGCAGGAACAACAAACAGAGCAGGCTGGCGCGCCGTAATAGAAGCTTGTCGAGAAGTACTAGAGGATC
ATAATCAGCCATACCACATTTGTAGAGGTTTTACTTGCTTTAAAAAACCTCCCACACCTCCCCCTGAACC
TGAAACATAAAATGAATGCAATTGTTGTTGTTAACTTGTTTATTGCAGCTTATAATGGTTACAAATAAAG
CAATAGCATCACAAATTTCACAAATAAAGCATTTTTTTCACTGCATTCTAGTTGTGGTTTGTCCAAACTC
ATCAATGTATCTTATCATGTCTGGATCTGATCACTGCTTGAGCCTAGGAGATCCGAACCAGATAAGTGAA
AGCCTGCATCCGCAGATCTTAATTAATAAAACACGATACATTGTTATTAGTACATTTATTAAGCGCTAGA
TTCTGTGCGTTGTTGATTTACAGACAATTGTTGTACGTATTTTAATAATTCATTAAATTTATAATCTTTA
GGGTGGTATGTTAGAGCGAAAATCAAATGATTTTCAGCGTCTTTATATCTGAATTTAAATATTAAATCCT
CAATAGATTTGTAAAATAGGTTTCGATTAGTTTCAAACAAGGGTTGTTTTTCCGAACCGATGGCTGGACT
ATCTAATGGATTTTCGCTCAACGCCACAAAACTTGCCAAATCTTGTAGCAGCAATCTAGCTTTGTCGATA
TTCGTTTGTGTTTTGTTTTGTAATAAAGGTTCGACGTCGTTCAAAATATTATGCGCTTTTGTATTTCTTT
CATCACTGTCGTTAGTGTACAATTGACTCGACGTAAACACGTTAAATAACGCTTGGACATATTTAACATC
GGGCGTGTTAGCTTTATTAGGCCGATTATCGTCGTCGTCCCAACCCTCGTCGTTAGAAGTTGCTTCCGAA
GACGATTTTGCCATAGCCACACGACGCCTATTAATTGTGTCGGCTAACACGTCCGCGATCAAATTTGTAG
TTGAGCTTTTTGGGCCTCATGGGCCTTCCGCTCACTGCCCGCTTTCCAGTCGGGAAACCTGTCGTGCCAG
CTGCATTAACATGGTCATAGCTGTTTCCTTGCGTATTGGGCGCTCTCCGCTTCCTCGCTCACTGACTCGC
TGCGCTCGGTCGTTCGGGTAAAGCCTGGGGTGCCTAATGAGCAAAAGGCCAGCAAAAGGCCAGGAACCGT
AAAAAGGCCGCGTTGCTGGCGTTTTTCCATAGGCTCCGCCCCCCTGACGAGCATCACAAAAATCGACGCT
CAAGTCAGAGGTGGCGAAACCCGACAGGACTATAAAGATACCAGGCGTTTCCCCCTGGAAGCTCCCTCGT
GCGCTCTCCTGTTCCGACCCTGCCGCTTACCGGATACCTGTCCGCCTTTCTCCCTTCGGGAAGCGTGGCG
CTTTCTCATAGCTCACGCTGTAGGTATCTCAGTTCGGTGTAGGTCGTTCGCTCCAAGCTGGGCTGTGTGC
ACGAACCCCCCGTTCAGCCCGACCGCTGCGCCTTATCCGGTAACTATCGTCTTGAGTCCAACCCGGTAAG
ACACGACTTATCGCCACTGGCAGCAGCCACTGGTAACAGGATTAGCAGAGCGAGGTATGTAGGCGGTGCT
ACAGAGTTCTTGAAGTGGTGGCCTAACTACGGCTACACTAGAAGAACAGTATTTGGTATCTGCGCTCTGC
TGAAGCCAGTTACCTTCGGAAAAAGAGTTGGTAGCTCTTGATCCGGCAAACAAACCACCGCTGGTAGCGG
TGGTTTTTTTGTTTGCAAGCAGCAGATTACGCGCAGAAAAAAAGGATCTCAAGAAGATCCTTTGATCTTT
TCTACGGGGTCTGACGCTCAGTGGAACGAAAACTCACGTTAAGGGATTTTGGTCATGAGATTATCAAAAA
GGATCTTCACCTAGATCCTTTTAAATTAAAAATGAAGTTTTAAATCAATCTAAAGTATATATGAGTAAAC
TTGGTCTGACAGTTACCAATGCTTAATCAGTGAGGCACCTATCTCAGCGATCTGTCTATTTCGTTCATCC
ATAGTTGCCTGACTCCCCGTCGTGTAGATAACTACGATACGGGAGGGCTTACCATCTGGCCCCAGTGCTG
CAATGATACCGCGAGAACCACGCTCACCGGCTCCAGATTTATCAGCAATAAACCAGCCAGCCGGAAGGGC
CGAGCGCAGAAGTGGTCCTGCAACTTTATCCGCCTCCATCCAGTCTATTAATTGTTGCCGGGAAGCTAGA
GTAAGTAGTTCGCCAGTTAATAGTTTGCGCAACGTTGTTGCCATTGCTACAGGCATCGTGGTGTCACGCT
CGTCGTTTGGTATGGCTTCATTCAGCTCCGGTTCCCAACGATCAAGGCGAGTTACATGATCCCCCATGTT
GTGCAAAAAAGCGGTTAGCTCCTTCGGTCCTCCGATCGTTGTCAGAAGTAAGTTGGCCGCAGTGTTATCA
CTCATGGTTATGGCAGCACTGCATAATTCTCTTACTGTCATGCCATCCGTAAGATGCTTTTCTGTGACTG
GTGAGTACTCAACCAAGTCATTCTGAGAATAGTGTATGCGGCGACCGAGTTGCTCTTGCCCGGCGTCAAT
ACGGGATAATACCGCGCCACATAGCAGAACTTTAAAAGTGCTCATCATTGGAAAACGTTCTTCGGGGCGA
AAACTCTCAAGGATCTTACCGCTGTTGAGATCCAGTTCGATGTAACCCACTCGTGCACCCAACTGATCTT
CAGCATCTTTTACTTTCACCAGCGTTTCTGGGTGAGCAAAAACAGGAAGGCAAAATGCCGCAAAAAAGGG
AATAAGGGCGACACGGAAATGTTGAATACTCATACTCTTCCTTTTTCAATATTATTGAAGCATTTATCAG
GGTTATTGTCTCATGAGCGGATACATATTTGAATGTATTTAGAAAAATAAACAAATAGGGGTTCCGCGCA
CATTTCCCCGAAAAGTGCCACCTAAATTGTAAGCGTTAATATTTTGTTAAAATTCGCGTTAAATTTTTGT
TAAATCAGCTCATTTTTTAACCAATAGGCCGAAATCGGCAAAATCCCTTATAAATCAAAAGAATAGACCG
AGATAGGGTTGAGTGGCCGCTACAGGGCGCTCCCATTCGCCATTCAGGCTGCGCAACTGTTGGGAAGGGC
GTTTCGGTGCGGGCCTCTTCGCTATTACGCCAGCTGGCGAAAGGGGGATGTGCTGCAAGGCGATTAAGTT
GGGTAACGCCAGGGTTTTCCCAGTCACGACGTTGTAAAACGACGGCCAGTGAGCGCGACGTAATACGACT
CACTATAGGGCGAATTGGCGGAAGGCCGTCAAGGCCGTGACGTTAAAACTATTAAGCCATCCAATCGACC
GTTAGTCGAATCAGGACCGCTGGTGCGAGAAGCCGCGAAGTATGGCGAATGCATCGTATAACGTGTGGAG
TCCGCTCATTAGAGCGTCATGTTTAGACAAGAAAGCTACATATTTAATTGATCCCGATGATTTTATTGAT
AAATTGACCCTAACTCCATACACGGTATTCTACAATGGCGGGGTTTTGGTCAAAATTTCCGGACTGCGAT
TGTACATGCTGTTAACGGCTCCGCCCACTATTAATGAAATTAAAAATTCCAATTTTAAAAAACGCAGCAA
GAGAAACATTTGTATGAAAGAATGCGTAGAAGGAAAGAAAAATGTCGTGGACATGCTGAACAACAAGATT
AATATGCCTCCGTGTATAAAAAAAATATTGAACGATTTGAAAGAAAACAATGTACCGCGCGGCGGTATGT
ACAGGAAGAGGTTTATACTAAACTGTTACATTGCAAACGTGGTTTCGTGTGCCAAGTGTGAAAACCGATG
TTTAATCAAGGCTCTGACGCATTTCTACAACCACGACTCCAAGTGTGTGGGTGAAGTCATGCATCTTTTA
ATCAAATCCCAAGATGTGTATAAACCACCAAACTGCCAAAAAATGAAAACTGTGGACAAGCTCTGTCCGT
TTGCTGGCAACTGCAAGGGTCTCAATCCTATTTGTAATTATTGAATAATAAAACAATTATAAATGCTAAA
TTTGTTTTTTATTAACGATACAAACCAAACGCAACAAGAACATTTGTAGTATTATCTATAATTGAAAACG
CGTAGTTATAATCGCTGAGGTAATATTTAAAATCATTTTCAAATGATTCACAGTTAATTTGCGACAATAT
AATTTTATTTTCACATAAACTAGACGCCTTGTCGTCTTCTTCTTCGTATTCCTTCTCTTTTTCATTTTTC
TCCTCATAAAAATTAACATAGTTATTATCGTATCCATATATGTATCTATCGTATAGAGTAAATTTTTTGT
TGTCATAAATATATATGTCTTTTTTAATGGGGTGTATAGTACCGCTGCGCATAGTTTTTCTGTAATTTAC
AACAGTGCTATTTTCTGGTAGTTCTTCGGAGTGTGTTGCTTTAATTATTAAATTTATATAATCAATGAAT
TTGGGATCGTCGGTTTTGTACAATATGTTGCCGGCATAGTACGCAGCTTCTTCTAGTTCAATTACACCAT
TTTTTAGCAGCACCGGATTAACATAACTTTCCAAAATGTTGTACGAACCGTTAAACAAAAACAGTTCACC
TCCCTTTTCTATACTATTGTCTGCGAGCAGTTGTTTGTTGTTAAAAATAACAGCCATTGTAATGAGACGC
ACAAACTAATATCACA
